LOCUS       Exported 3714 bp ds-DNA circular SYN 12-MAY-2021
DEFINITION  Gateway-compatible Entry vector, with insert of NSP5 gene's CDS from
            SARS-CoV-2 isolate Wuhan-Hu-1.
ACCESSION   .
VERSION     .
KEYWORDS    pDONR223 SARS-CoV-2 NSP5
SOURCE      synthetic DNA construct
  ORGANISM  synthetic DNA construct
REFERENCE   1 (bases 1 to 3714)
  AUTHORS   Kim DK, Knapp JJ, Kuang D, Chawla A, Cassonnet P, Lee H,
            Sheykhkarimli D, Samavarchi-Tehrani P, Abdouni H, Rayhan A, Li R,
            Pogoutse O, Coyaud E, van der Werf S, Demeret C, Gingras AC, Taipale
            M, Raught B, Jacob Y, Roth FP
  TITLE     A Comprehensive, Flexible Collection of SARS-CoV-2 Coding Regions.
  JOURNAL   G3 (Bethesda). 2020 Aug 6. pii: g3.120.401554. doi:
            10.1534/g3.120.401554.
  PUBMED    32763951
REFERENCE   2 (bases 1 to 3714)
  AUTHORS   .
  TITLE     Direct Submission
  JOURNAL   Exported May 12, 2021 from SnapGene Server 1.1.58
            http://www.snapgene.com
FEATURES             Location/Qualifiers
     source          1..3714
                     /organism="synthetic DNA construct"
                     /mol_type="other DNA"
     terminator      79..106
                     /label=rrnB T2 terminator
                     /note="transcription terminator T2 from the E. coli rrnB
                     gene"
     terminator      198..284
                     /gene="Escherichia coli rrnB"
                     /label=rrnB T1 terminator
                     /note="transcription terminator T1 from the E. coli rrnB
                     gene"
     primer_bind     333..355
                     /label=M13/pUC Forward
                     /note="In lacZ gene"
     primer_bind     347..364
                     /label=M13 Forward
                     /note="In lacZ gene. Also called M13-F20 or M13 (-21)
                     Forward"
     primer_bind     348..364
                     /label=M13 fwd
                     /note="common sequencing primer, one of multiple similar
                     variants"
     protein_bind    380..479
                     /gene="mutant version of attL"
                     /label=attL1
                     /bound_moiety="LR Clonase(TM)"
                     /note="recombination site for the Gateway(R) LR reaction"
     protein_bind    complement(1404..1503)
                     /gene="mutant version of attL"
                     /label=attL2
                     /bound_moiety="LR Clonase(TM)"
                     /note="recombination site for the Gateway(R) LR reaction"
     primer_bind     complement(1520..1539)
                     /label=T7
                     /note="T7 promoter, forward primer"
     promoter        complement(1521..1539)
                     /label=T7 promoter
                     /note="promoter for bacteriophage T7 RNA polymerase"
     primer_bind     complement(1544..1560)
                     /label=M13 rev
                     /note="common sequencing primer, one of multiple similar
                     variants"
     primer_bind     complement(1544..1560)
                     /label=M13 Reverse
                     /note="In lacZ gene. Also called M13-rev"
     CDS             1991..2782
                     /codon_start=1
                     /gene="aadA"
                     /product="aminoglycoside adenylyltransferase (Murphy,
                     1985)"
                     /label=SmR
                     /note="confers resistance to spectinomycin and
                     streptomycin"
                     /translation="MREAVIAEVSTQLSEVVGVIERHLEPTLLAVHLYGSAVDGGLKPH
                     SDIDLLVTVTVRLDETTRRALINDLLETSASPGESEILRAVEVTIVVHDDIIPWRYPAK
                     RELQFGEWQRNDILAGIFEPATIDIDLAILLTKAREHSVALVGPAAEELFDPVPEQDLF
                     EALNETLTLWNSPPDWAGDERNVVLTLSRIWYSAVTGKIAPKDVAADWAMERLPAQYQP
                     VILEARQAYLGQEEDRLASRADQLEEFVHYVKGEITKVVGK"
     rep_origin      2875..3463
                     /direction=RIGHT
                     /label=ori
                     /note="high-copy-number ColE1/pMB1/pBR322/pUC origin of
                     replication"
     primer_bind     3364..3383
                     /label=pBR322ori-F
                     /note="pBR322 origin, forward primer"
     primer_bind     3617..3634
                     /label=L4440
                     /note="L4440 vector, forward primer"
ORIGIN
        1 tcccgactgg aaagcgggca gtgagcgcaa cgcaattaat acgcgtaccg ctagccagga
       61 agagtttgta gaaacgcaaa aaggccatcc gtcaggatgg ccttctgctt agtttgatgc
      121 ctggcagttt atggcgggcg tcctgcccgc caccctccgg gccgttgctt cacaacgttc
      181 aaatccgctc ccggcggatt tgtcctactc aggagagcgt tcaccgacaa acaacagata
      241 aaacgaaagg cccagtcttc cgactgagcc tttcgtttta tttgatgcct ggcagttccc
      301 tactctcgcg ttaacgctag catggatgtt ttcccagtca cgacgttgta aaacgacggc
      361 cagtcttaag ctcgggcccc aaataatgat tttattttga ctgatagtga cctgttcgtt
      421 gcaacaaatt gatgagcaat gcttttttat aatgccaact ttgtacaaaa aagttggcat
      481 gnnnnnnnnn nnnnnnnnnn nnnnnnnnnn nnnnnnnnnn nnnnnnnnnn nnnnnnnnnn
      541 nnnnnnnnnn nnnnnnnnnn nnnnnnnnnn nnnnnnnnnn nnnnnnnnnn nnnnnnnnnn
      601 nnnnnnnnnn nnnnnnnnnn nnnnnnnnnn nnnnnnnnnn nnnnnnnnnn nnnnnnnnnn
      661 nnnnnnnnnn nnnnnnnnnn nnnnnnnnnn nnnnnnnnnn nnnnnnnnnn nnnnnnnnnn
      721 nnnnnnnnnn nnnnnnnnnn nnnnnnnnnn nnnnnnnnnn nnnnnnnnnn nnnnnnnnnn
      781 nnnnnnnnnn nnnnnnnnnn nnnnnnnnnn nnnnnnnnnn nnnnnnnnnn nnnnnnnnnn
      841 nnnnnnnnnn nnnnnnnnnn nnnnnnnnnn nnnnnnnnnn nnnnnnnnnn nnnnnnnnnn
      901 nnnnnnnnnn nnnnnnnnnn nnnnnnnnnn nnnnnnnnnn nnnnnnnnnn nnnnnnnnnn
      961 nnnnnnnnnn nnnnnnnnnn nnnnnnnnnn nnnnnnnnnn nnnnnnnnnn nnnnnnnnnn
     1021 nnnnnnnnnn nnnnnnnnnn nnnnnnnnnn nnnnnnnnnn nnnnnnnnnn nnnnnnnnnn
     1081 nnnnnnnnnn nnnnnnnnnn nnnnnnnnnn nnnnnnnnnn nnnnnnnnnn nnnnnnnnnn
     1141 nnnnnnnnnn nnnnnnnnnn nnnnnnnnnn nnnnnnnnnn nnnnnnnnnn nnnnnnnnnn
     1201 nnnnnnnnnn nnnnnnnnnn nnnnnnnnnn nnnnnnnnnn nnnnnnnnnn nnnnnnnnnn
     1261 nnnnnnnnnn nnnnnnnnnn nnnnnnnnnn nnnnnnnnnn nnnnnnnnnn nnnnnnnnnn
     1321 nnnnnnnnnn nnnnnnnnnn nnnnnnnnnn nnnnnnnnnn nnnnnnnnnn nnnnnnnnnn
     1381 nnnnnnnnnn nnnnnnnnnt aatacccaac tttcttgtac aaagttggca ttataagaaa
     1441 gcattgctta tcaatttgtt gcaacgaaca ggtcactatc agtcaaaata aaatcattat
     1501 ttgccatcca gctgatatcc cctatagtga gtcgtattac atggtcatag ctgtttcctg
     1561 gcagctctgg cccgtgtctc aaaatctctg atgttacatt gcacaagata aaaatatatc
     1621 atcatgcctc ctctagacca gccaggacag aaatgcctcg acttcgctgc tacccaaggt
     1681 tgccgggtga cgcacaccgt ggaaacggat gaaggcacga acccagtgga cataagcctg
     1741 ttcggttcgt aagctgtaat gcaagtagcg tatgcgctca cgcaactggt ccagaacctt
     1801 gaccgaacgc agcggtggta acggcgcagt ggcggttttc atggcttgtt atgactgttt
     1861 ttttggggta cagtctatgc ctcgggcatc caagcagcaa gcgcgttacg ccgtgggtcg
     1921 atgtttgatg ttatggagca gcaacgatgt tacgcagcag ggcagtcgcc ctaaaacaaa
     1981 gttaaacatt atgagggaag cggtgatcgc cgaagtatcg actcaactat cagaggtagt
     2041 tggcgtcatc gagcgccatc tcgaaccgac gttgctggcc gtacatttgt acggctccgc
     2101 agtggatggc ggcctgaagc cacacagtga tattgatttg ctggttacgg tgaccgtaag
     2161 gcttgatgaa acaacgcggc gagctttgat caacgacctt ttggaaactt cggcttcccc
     2221 tggagagagc gagattctcc gcgctgtaga agtcaccatt gttgtgcacg acgacatcat
     2281 tccgtggcgt tatccagcta agcgcgaact gcaatttgga gaatggcagc gcaatgacat
     2341 tcttgcaggt atcttcgagc cagccacgat cgacattgat ctggctatct tgctgacaaa
     2401 agcaagagaa catagcgttg ccttggtagg tccagcggcg gaggaactct ttgatccggt
     2461 tcctgaacag gatctatttg aggcgctaaa tgaaacctta acgctatgga actcgccgcc
     2521 cgactgggct ggcgatgagc gaaatgtagt gcttacgttg tcccgcattt ggtacagcgc
     2581 agtaaccggc aaaatcgcgc cgaaggatgt cgctgccgac tgggcaatgg agcgcctgcc
     2641 ggcccagtat cagcccgtca tacttgaagc tagacaggct tatcttggac aagaagaaga
     2701 tcgcttggcc tcgcgcgcag atcagttgga agaatttgtc cactacgtga aaggcgagat
     2761 caccaaggta gtcggcaaat aaccctcgag ccacccatga ccaaaatccc ttaacgtgag
     2821 ttacgcgtcg ttccactgag cgtcagaccc cgtagaaaag atcaaaggat cttcttgaga
     2881 tccttttttt ctgcgcgtaa tctgctgctt gcaaacaaaa aaaccaccgc taccagcggt
     2941 ggtttgtttg ccggatcaag agctaccaac tctttttccg aaggtaactg gcttcagcag
     3001 agcgcagata ccaaatactg ttcttctagt gtagccgtag ttaggccacc acttcaagaa
     3061 ctctgtagca ccgcctacat acctcgctct gctaatcctg ttaccagtgg ctgctgccag
     3121 tggcgataag tcgtgtctta ccgggttgga ctcaagacga tagttaccgg ataaggcgca
     3181 gcggtcgggc tgaacggggg gttcgtgcac acagcccagc ttggagcgaa cgacctacac
     3241 cgaactgaga tacctacagc gtgagctatg agaaagcgcc acgcttcccg aagggagaaa
     3301 ggcggacagg tatccggtaa gcggcagggt cggaacagga gagcgcacga gggagcttcc
     3361 agggggaaac gcctggtatc tttatagtcc tgtcgggttt cgccacctct gacttgagcg
     3421 tcgatttttg tgatgctcgt caggggggcg gagcctatgg aaaaacgcca gcaacgcggc
     3481 ctttttacgg ttcctggcct tttgctggcc ttttgctcac atgttctttc ctgcgttatc
     3541 ccctgattct gtggataacc gtattaccgc ctttgagtga gctgataccg ctcgccgcag
     3601 ccgaacgacc gagcgcagcg agtcagtgag cgaggaagcg gaagagcgcc caatacgcaa
     3661 accgcctctc cccgcgcgtt ggccgattca ttaatgcagc tggcacgaca ggtt
//
