[The description below was written by a language model from this plasmid's Addgene catalogue record and the feature table of its GenBank file.]
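Description:
pDONR223 SARS-CoV-2 NSP5 is a Gateway-compatible entry clone built on the pDONR223 backbone and maintained in E. coli. The full-length record is a 3,714 bp circular plasmid that replicates from a high-copy ColE1/pUC-type origin and is selected through the aadA gene, which confers spectinomycin (and streptomycin) resistance. The listed backbone size of 5,005 bp refers to the empty donor vector. The entry clone is smaller, as expected when the donor's att-flanked cassette is exchanged for the insert during Gateway cloning.

The payload is the coding sequence of NSP5 from SARS-CoV-2 isolate Wuhan-Hu-1. NSP5 is one of the mature products of the ORF1ab polyprotein, generally known as the viral main (3C-like) protease. The 924 bp insert was made synthetically and carries many synonymous changes from codon optimisation. It is not annotated as a feature in its own right, but it occupies the interval between attL1 and attL2, the sites through which an LR Clonase reaction moves the ORF into any compatible destination vector. No promoter is positioned to express the insert. The only annotated promoter is a T7 promoter just outside attL2, pointing back toward the insert. The rrnB T1 and T2 terminators upstream of attL1 insulate the cassette from read-through transcription, and M13 forward and reverse primer sites flank it for sequence verification.

A second, partial 810 bp linear record annotates only an attB2 core, consistent with a sequencing read across one junction. The clone belongs to a collection of SARS-CoV-2 coding regions and serves as a source for generating expression constructs rather than for direct expression.
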