Addgene plasmid #141259: pDONR223 SARS-CoV-2 NSP5
Purpose: Gateway-compatible Entry vector, with insert of NSP5 gene's CDS from SARS-CoV-2 isolate Wuhan-Hu-1
Depositing lab: Fritz Roth. Depositing organization: Sinai Health System. Publication: A Comprehensive, Flexible Collection of SARS-CoV-2 Coding Regions. Kim DK, Knapp JJ, Kuang D, Chawla A, Cassonnet P, Lee H, Sheykhkarimli D, Samavarchi-Tehrani P, Abdouni H, Rayhan A, Li R, Pogoutse O, Coyaud E, van der Werf S, Demeret C, Gingras AC, Taipale M, Raught B, Jacob Y, Roth FP. G3 (Bethesda). 2020 Aug 6. pii: g3.120.401554. doi: 10.1534/g3.120.401554. PubMed 32763951.
Backbone
  Vector backbone: pDONR223
  Backbone manufacturer: Rual et al, Genome Res. 14:2128-2135, 2004.
  Backbone size w/o insert (bp): 5005
  Vector type: Gateway-compatible Entry vector
Growth in bacteria
  Bacterial resistance: Spectinomycin, 50 μg/mL
  Growth temperature: 37°C
  Growth strain: DH5alpha
  Copy number: Unknown
Gene/Insert
  Gene/Insert name: NSP5 (alt name: Gene ID 43740578)
  Species: SARS-CoV-2 isolate Wuhan-Hu-1
  Insert size (bp): 924
  Mutation: Many synonymous changes due to codon optimization
  Entrez Gene: ORF1ab (a.k.a. GU280_gp01)
  Cloning method: Gateway Cloning
  Sequencing primers: 5′ M13F; 3′ M13R
Resource information
  A portion of this plasmid was derived from a plasmid made by: Synthesized from GenScript
Terms and licenses: Academic/Nonprofit Terms; Industry Terms
How to cite: pDONR223 SARS-CoV-2 NSP5 was a gift from Fritz Roth (Addgene plasmid # 141259 ; http://n2t.net/addgene:141259 ; RRID:Addgene_141259)
