LOCUS       Exported 810 bp ds-DNA linear SYN 17-MAY-2021
DEFINITION  Gateway-compatible Entry vector, with insert of NSP5 gene's CDS from
            SARS-CoV-2 isolate Wuhan-Hu-1.
ACCESSION   .
VERSION     .
KEYWORDS    pDONR223 SARS-CoV-2 NSP5
SOURCE      synthetic DNA construct
  ORGANISM  synthetic DNA construct
REFERENCE   1 (bases 1 to 810)
  AUTHORS   Kim DK, Knapp JJ, Kuang D, Chawla A, Cassonnet P, Lee H,
            Sheykhkarimli D, Samavarchi-Tehrani P, Abdouni H, Rayhan A, Li R,
            Pogoutse O, Coyaud E, van der Werf S, Demeret C, Gingras AC, Taipale
            M, Raught B, Jacob Y, Roth FP
  TITLE     A Comprehensive, Flexible Collection of SARS-CoV-2 Coding Regions.
  JOURNAL   G3 (Bethesda). 2020 Aug 6. pii: g3.120.401554. doi:
            10.1534/g3.120.401554.
  PUBMED    32763951
REFERENCE   2 (bases 1 to 810)
  AUTHORS   .
  TITLE     Direct Submission
  JOURNAL   Exported May 17, 2021 from SnapGene Server 1.1.58
            http://www.snapgene.com
FEATURES             Location/Qualifiers
     source          1..810
                     /organism="synthetic DNA construct"
                     /mol_type="other DNA"
     protein_bind    68..92
                     /gene="mutant version of attB"
                     /label=attB2
                     /bound_moiety="BP Clonase(TM)"
                     /note="recombination site for the Gateway(R) BP reaction"
ORIGIN
        1 gattttattt tgactgatag tgacctgttc gttgcaacaa attgataagc aatgctttct
       61 tataatgcca actttgtaca agaaagttgg gtattannnn nnnnnnnnnn nnnnnnnnnn
      121 nnnnnnnnnn nnnnnnnnnn nnnnnnnnnn nnnnnnnnnn nnnnnnnnnn nnnnnnnnnn
      181 nnnnnnnnnn nnnnnnnnnn nnnnnnnnnn nnnnnnnnnn nnnnnnnnnn nnnnnnnnnn
      241 nnnnnnnnnn nnnnnnnnnn nnnnnnnnnn nnnnnnnnnn nnnnnnnnnn nnnnnnnnnn
      301 nnnnnnnnnn nnnnnnnnnn nnnnnnnnnn nnnnnnnnnn nnnnnnnnnn nnnnnnnnnn
      361 nnnnnnnnnn nnnnnnnnnn nnnnnnnnnn nnnnnnnnnn nnnnnnnnnn nnnnnnnnnn
      421 nnnnnnnnnn nnnnnnnnnn nnnnnnnnnn nnnnnnnnnn nnnnnnnnnn nnnnnnnnnn
      481 nnnnnnnnnn nnnnnnnnnn nnnnnnnnnn nnnnnnnnnn nnnnnnnnnn nnnnnnnnnn
      541 nnnnnnnnnn nnnnnnnnnn nnnnnnnnnn nnnnnnnnnn nnnnnnnnnn nnnnnnnnnn
      601 nnnnnnnnnn nnnnnnnnnn nnnnnnnnnn nnnnnnnnnn nnnnnnnnnn nnnnnnnnnn
      661 nnnnnnnnnn nnnnnnnnnn nnnnnnnnnn nnnnnnnnnn nnnnnnnnnn nnnnnnnnnn
      721 nnnnnnnnnn nnnnnnnnnn nnnnnnnnnn nnnnnnnnnn nnnnnnnnnn nnnnnnnnnn
      781 nnnnnnnnnn nnnnnnnnnn nnnnnnnnnn
//
