>Addgene plasmid #141259 | pDONR223 SARS-CoV-2 NSP5 | depositor partial sequence | sequence record 275540 | Insersted CDS with stop codon
ATG
[918 nt withheld, positions 4-921]
TAA
