>Addgene plasmid #141259 | pDONR223 SARS-CoV-2 NSP5 | addgene partial sequence | sequence record 276463 | M13-F20 5'-TGTAAAACGACGGCCAGT-3'
ATTTTATTTTGACTGATAGTGACCTGTTCGTTGCAACAAATTGATGAGCAATGCTTTTTTATAATGCCAA
CTTTGTACAAAAAAGTTGGCATG
[806 nt withheld, positions 94-899]
